Addgene plasmid #227334: qTAG-C-Solo-mStayGold-H3C2
Purpose: Donor template for mStayGold insertion into the C-terminus of the H3C2 locus. For nuclei visualization. To be co-transfected with sgRNA plasmid px330-PITCh-H3C2 (Addgene #207780)
Depositing lab: Laurence Pelletier. Publication: qTAG: an adaptable plasmid scaffold for CRISPR-based endogenous tagging. Philip R, Sharma A, Matellan L, Erpf AC, Hsu WH, Tkach JM, Wyatt HDM, Pelletier L. EMBO J. 2024 Dec 12. doi: 10.1038/s44318-024-00337-5. PubMed 39668248.
Backbone
  Vector backbone: pUC19
  Backbone manufacturer: Invitrogen
  Backbone size w/o insert (bp): 2686
  Vector type: Mammalian Expression, CRISPR ; Donor Template
Growth in bacteria
  Bacterial resistance: Ampicillin, 100 μg/mL
  Growth temperature: 37°C
  Growth strain: DH5alpha
  Copy number: High Copy
Gene/Insert
  Gene/Insert name: H3C2 Homology Arms flanking a mStayGold Tag (alt name: H3C2)
  Species: H. sapiens (human)
  Insert size (bp): 1845
  Entrez Gene: H3C2 (a.k.a. H3/l, H3C1, H3C10, H3C11, H3C12, H3C3, H3C4, H3C6, H3C7, H3C8, H3FL, HIST1H3B)
  Promoter: Promoterless
  Cloning method: Unknown
  Sequencing primers: 5′ CTGCAAGGCGATTAAGTTGGGTAAC; 3′ GGCTCGTATGTTGTGTGGAATTGT
Terms and licenses: Academic/Nonprofit Terms; Industry Terms: Not Available to Industry
Depositor comments: To be co-transfected with sgRNA plasmid px330-PITCh-H3C2 (Addgene #207780): https://www.addgene.org/207780/
How to cite: qTAG-C-Solo-mStayGold-H3C2 was a gift from Laurence Pelletier (Addgene plasmid # 227334 ; http://n2t.net/addgene:227334 ; RRID:Addgene_227334)
