[The description below was written by a language model from this plasmid's Addgene catalogue record and pLannotate feature annotations shown in this document.]
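Description:
qTAG-C-Solo-mStayGold-H3C2 is a CRISPR knock-in donor template built on the pUC19 cloning backbone, designed to insert the green fluorescent protein mStayGold at the C-terminus of the endogenous human H3C2 (histone H3) locus. It is propagated in E. coli as a high-copy plasmid through the ColE1/pUC origin and selected with ampicillin via the β-lactamase gene and its native promoter. The remaining backbone annotations (lacZα fragment, lac promoter and operator, CAP binding site, and short lacI, rop and bom fragments) are pUC-type remnants flanking the cloning site and play no role in mammalian cells.

The insert, about 1.8 kb, consists of H3C2 homology arms flanking the mStayGold tag and is promoterless, so fluorescence depends on correct in-frame integration and expression from the native H3C2 promoter. The feature table supports this layout. A histone H3 coding sequence (matched by the annotation tool to the highly conserved bovine H3.1 protein, although the record gives the species as human) lies upstream and would form the 5′ arm. The histone 3′ UTR stem-loop, the element that governs processing of replication-dependent histone mRNAs, lies downstream within the 3′ arm. The gap between these two features is unannotated and presumably holds the tag, since mStayGold itself was not recognised by the annotation software. No selection cassette is annotated.

The plasmid is meant to be co-transfected with a companion px330-PITCh-based sgRNA plasmid targeting H3C2, which provides the locus-specific cut. The resulting histone H3–mStayGold fusion labels chromatin and is used to visualise nuclei at endogenous expression levels.
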