Features (pLannotate 1.2.2; 12 found; start..end, strand, type, name):
    137..236     +  misc_feature   bom (fragment): basis of mobility region from pBR322
    242..399     -  CDS            lacZα (fragment): LacZα fragment of β-galactosidase; lacZ fragment
    543..950     +  CDS            H31_BOVIN (sequence withheld): Experimental evidence at protein level: Swiss-Prot protein existence level 1. Core component of nucleosome. Nucleosomes wrap and compact DNA into chromatin, limiting DNA accessibility to the cellular machineries which require DNA as a template. Histones thereby play a central role in transcription regulation, DNA repair, DNA replication and chromosomal stability. DNA accessibility is regulated via a complex set of post-translational modifications of histones, also called histone code, and nucleosome remodeling. From Bos taurus (Bovine).
   1732..1776    +  ncRNA          Histone3: Accession: RF00032 - Histone 3' UTR stem-loop
   2289..2305    -  protein_bind   lac operator: The lac repressor binds to the lac operator to inhibit transcription in E. coli. This inhibition can be relieved by adding lactose or isopropyl-β-D-thiogalactopyranoside (IPTG). lac repressor encoded by lacI
   2313..2343    -  promoter       lac promoter: promoter for the E. coli lac operon
   2358..2379    -  protein_bind   CAP binding site: CAP binding activates transcription in the presence of cAMP. E. coli catabolite activator protein
   2392..2484    -  CDS            lacI (fragment): lac repressor; lacI; The lac repressor binds to the lac operator to inhibit transcription in E. coli. This inhibition can be relieved by adding lactose or isopropyl-β-D-thiogalactopyranoside (IPTG).
   2667..3255    -  rep_origin     ori: high-copy-number ColE1/pMB1/pBR322/pUC origin of replication
   3426..4286    -  CDS            AmpR: β-lactamase; bla; confers resistance to ampicillin, carbenicillin, and related antibiotics
   4287..4391    -  promoter       AmpR promoter: bla
   4486..35      +  CDS            rop (fragment) (across the origin): Rop protein, which maintains plasmids at low copy number; rop
>Addgene plasmid #227334 | qTAG-C-Solo-mStayGold-H3C2 | addgene full sequence | sequence record 453638 | Addgene NGS Result
TCGCGCGTTTCGGTGATGACGGTGAAAACCTCTGACACATGCAGCTCCCGGAGACGGTCACAGCTTGTCT
GTAAGCGGATGCCGGGAGCAGACAAGCCCGTCAGGGCGCGTCAGCGGGTGTTGGCGGGTGTCGGGGCTGG
CTTAACTATGCGGCATCAGAGCAGATTGTACTGAGAGTGCACCATATGCGGTGTGAAATACCGCACAGAT
GCGTAAGGAGAAAATACCGCATCAGGCGCCATTCGCCATTCAGGCTGCGCAACTGTTGGGAAGGGCGATC
GGTGCGGGCCTCTTCGCTATTACGCCAGCTGGCGAAAGGGGGATGTGCTGCAAGGCGATTAAGTTGGGTA
ACGCCAGGGTTTTCCCAGTCACGACGTTGTAAAACGACGGCCAGTGAATTCGATGGACCAATCCAAGAAG
GGCGCGGGGATTTTTGAATTTTCTTGGGTCCAATAGTTGGTGGTCTGACTCTATAAAAGAAGAGTAGCTC
TTTCCTTTCCTCCACAGACGTCTCTGCAGGCAAGCTTTTCTGTGGTTTTGCC
[408 nt withheld, positions 543-950]
GGAGGAAGCGGAGGATCTGGCGGTACCGGCGGAAGCATGGTGTCTACAGGCGAGGAACTGTTTACCGGCG
TGGTGCCCTTCAAGTTCCAGCTGAAGGGCACCATCAACGGCAAGAGCTTCACCGTGGAAGGCGAGGGCGA
GGGCAATAGCCACGAGGGCAGCCACAAAGGCAAGTATGTGTGCACCAGCGGCAAACTGCCAATGTCTTGG
GCCGCCCTGGGAACTAGCTTCGGCTATGGCATGAAATACTATACCAAGTACCCCAGCGGCCTGAAAAACT
GGTTCCACGAGGTGATGCCTGAGGGCTTCACCTACGACAGACACATCCAGTACAAGGGCGACGGCAGCAT
CCACGCCAAGCACCAGCACTTCATGAAGAACGGCACCTACCACAACATCGTGGAGTTCACCGGCCAGGAC
TTCAAGGAGAACAGCCCCGTGCTGACCGGCGACATGGACGTGAGCCTGCCCAACGAGGTGCAGCACATCC
CCATTGATGACGGCGTGGAGTGCACAGTGACCCTGCAGTACCCTCTGCTGAGCGACGAAAGCAAGTGCGT
GGAAGCCTATCAGAACACCATCATCAAGCCCCTGCACAATCAGCCAGCCCCCGATGTGCCATTTCACTGG
ATCAGAAAGCAGTACACCCAGAGCAAGGACGACACCGAGGAGAGAGACCACATCATCCAGAGCGAGACCC
TGGAGGCCCACCTGGGAGGTTCCCTCGAGACCGGTAAGAGCAAGTGATAAATGTAAAGTCACTTTTTCAT
CAGTCTTAAAACCCAAAGTCTCTTTTCAGAGCCACCCACTTATTCCAACGAAAGTAGCTGTGATAATTTT
TTGTTGTCTTAACAGAACAAATTTCTAAGGACCCCCCCGGAAAGCATTAGACTATGGTCTTAAAGTTGAT
TAACAGAAATAACGGTTTGGTCAGTCTTGCAGTGTAGGTTATTTCTGACCTTATTAAGGTGCTATTTGGA
GAGAAGCTGTGTAAGTCCACTATCATTCAGGCCTCTAGCTTGCTATGATTAGCATTTGTTTAAACAACTT
TGTAAGAGTAAGGGAAAAATCTGGTAAGTAGTTAACTGGCGCTTACTAGGCATTTTTGCAAAGCTTTGAA
AAGATTAGAAAATTGTGTCTTGCGAGTTCCAGTGTCTTCCTCAAAATGCTTAGGAAGATTTTCTCAGCTC
AATACATAGTCCCCTAGGTTTTCTCATATATTATATCTATATCTACATATATATCTACTGTTAAATTCAT
TTGGCTGTTAACATTAACCTGAAATTTATTCTGGTGAAGCTTGGCGTAATCATGGTCATAGCTGTTTCCT
GTGTGAAATTGTTATCCGCTCACAATTCCACACAACATACGAGCCGGAAGCATAAAGTGTAAAGCCTGGG
GTGCCTAATGAGTGAGCTAACTCACATTAATTGCGTTGCGCTCACTGCCCGCTTTCCAGTCGGGAAACCT
GTCGTGCCAGCTGCATTAATGAATCGGCCAACGCGCGGGGAGAGGCGGTTTGCGTATTGGGCGCTCTTCC
GCTTCCTCGCTCACTGACTCGCTGCGCTCGGTCGTTCGGCTGCGGCGAGCGGTATCAGCTCACTCAAAGG
CGGTAATACGGTTATCCACAGAATCAGGGGATAACGCAGGAAAGAACATGTGAGCAAAAGGCCAGCAAAA
GGCCAGGAACCGTAAAAAGGCCGCGTTGCTGGCGTTTTTCCATAGGCTCCGCCCCCCTGACGAGCATCAC
AAAAATCGACGCTCAAGTCAGAGGTGGCGAAACCCGACAGGACTATAAAGATACCAGGCGTTTCCCCCTG
GAAGCTCCCTCGTGCGCTCTCCTGTTCCGACCCTGCCGCTTACCGGATACCTGTCCGCCTTTCTCCCTTC
GGGAAGCGTGGCGCTTTCTCATAGCTCACGCTGTAGGTATCTCAGTTCGGTGTAGGTCGTTCGCTCCAAG
CTGGGCTGTGTGCACGAACCCCCCGTTCAGCCCGACCGCTGCGCCTTATCCGGTAACTATCGTCTTGAGT
CCAACCCGGTAAGACACGACTTATCGCCACTGGCAGCAGCCACTGGTAACAGGATTAGCAGAGCGAGGTA
TGTAGGCGGTGCTACAGAGTTCTTGAAGTGGTGGCCTAACTACGGCTACACTAGAAGAACAGTATTTGGT
ATCTGCGCTCTGCTGAAGCCAGTTACCTTCGGAAAAAGAGTTGGTAGCTCTTGATCCGGCAAACAAACCA
CCGCTGGTAGCGGTGGTTTTTTTGTTTGCAAGCAGCAGATTACGCGCAGAAAAAAAGGATCTCAAGAAGA
TCCTTTGATCTTTTCTACGGGGTCTGACGCTCAGTGGAACGAAAACTCACGTTAAGGGATTTTGGTCATG
AGATTATCAAAAAGGATCTTCACCTAGATCCTTTTAAATTAAAAATGAAGTTTTAAATCAATCTAAAGTA
TATATGAGTAAACTTGGTCTGACAGTTACCAATGCTTAATCAGTGAGGCACCTATCTCAGCGATCTGTCT
ATTTCGTTCATCCATAGTTGCCTGACTCCCCGTCGTGTAGATAACTACGATACGGGAGGGCTTACCATCT
GGCCCCAGTGCTGCAATGATACCGCGAGACCCACGCTCACCGGCTCCAGATTTATCAGCAATAAACCAGC
CAGCCGGAAGGGCCGAGCGCAGAAGTGGTCCTGCAACTTTATCCGCCTCCATCCAGTCTATTAATTGTTG
CCGGGAAGCTAGAGTAAGTAGTTCGCCAGTTAATAGTTTGCGCAACGTTGTTGCCATTGCTACAGGCATC
GTGGTGTCACGCTCGTCGTTTGGTATGGCTTCATTCAGCTCCGGTTCCCAACGATCAAGGCGAGTTACAT
GATCCCCCATGTTGTGCAAAAAAGCGGTTAGCTCCTTCGGTCCTCCGATCGTTGTCAGAAGTAAGTTGGC
CGCAGTGTTATCACTCATGGTTATGGCAGCACTGCATAATTCTCTTACTGTCATGCCATCCGTAAGATGC
TTTTCTGTGACTGGTGAGTACTCAACCAAGTCATTCTGAGAATAGTGTATGCGGCGACCGAGTTGCTCTT
GCCCGGCGTCAATACGGGATAATACCGCGCCACATAGCAGAACTTTAAAAGTGCTCATCATTGGAAAACG
TTCTTCGGGGCGAAAACTCTCAAGGATCTTACCGCTGTTGAGATCCAGTTCGATGTAACCCACTCGTGCA
CCCAACTGATCTTCAGCATCTTTTACTTTCACCAGCGTTTCTGGGTGAGCAAAAACAGGAAGGCAAAATG
CCGCAAAAAAGGGAATAAGGGCGACACGGAAATGTTGAATACTCATACTCTTCCTTTTTCAATATTATTG
AAGCATTTATCAGGGTTATTGTCTCATGAGCGGATACATATTTGAATGTATTTAGAAAAATAAACAAATA
GGGGTTCCGCGCACATTTCCCCGAAAAGTGCCACCTGACGTCTAAGAAACCATTATTATCATGACATTAA
CCTATAAAAATAGGCGTATCACGAGGCCCTTTCGTC
